Addgene plasmid #40064: pGEX4T-1 hSlp4-a V21A
Depositing lab: Fernando Martin-Belmonte. Depositing organization: Centro de Biologia Molecular Severo Ochoa. Publication: Synaptotagmin-like proteins control the formation of a single apical membrane domain in epithelial cells. Galvez-Santisteban M, Rodriguez-Fraticelli AE, Bryant DM, Vergarajauregui S, Yasuda T, Banon-Rodriguez I, Bernascone I, Datta A, Spivak N, Young K, Slim CL, Brakeman PR, Fukuda M, Mostov KE, Martin-Belmonte F. Nat Cell Biol. 2012 Jul 22. doi: 10.1038/ncb2541. PubMed 22820376.
Backbone
  Vector backbone: pGEX4T-1
  Backbone manufacturer: Promega
  Backbone size w/o insert (bp): 4900
  Total vector size (bp): 6900
  Vector type: Bacterial Expression
Growth in bacteria
  Bacterial resistance: Ampicillin, 100 μg/mL
  Growth temperature: 37°C
  Growth strain: DH5alpha
  Growth instructions: Expression in BL21 with IPTG
  Copy number: High Copy
Gene/Insert
  Gene/Insert name: hSlp4-a V21A (alt names: Synaptotagmin-like protein 4-a; Slp4-a V21A; Granuphilin)
  Species: H. sapiens (human)
  Insert size (bp): 2025
  Mutation: Valine 21 to Alanine
  GenBank ID: NM_080737
  Entrez Gene: SYTL4 (a.k.a. SLP4)
  Promoter: Tac
  Tag / fusion protein: GST (N terminal on backbone)
  Cloning method: Unknown
  Sequencing primers: 5′ GGGCTGGCAAGCCACGTTTGGTG
Terms and licenses: Academic/Nonprofit Terms; Industry Terms: Not Available to Industry
How to cite: pGEX4T-1 hSlp4-a V21A was a gift from Fernando Martin-Belmonte (Addgene plasmid # 40064 ; http://n2t.net/addgene:40064 ; RRID:Addgene_40064)
