[The description below was written by a language model from this plasmid's Addgene catalogue record.]
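Description:
pGEX4T-1 hSlp4-a V21A is a bacterial expression plasmid built on the pGEX4T-1 backbone (about 4.9 kb, giving a total of roughly 6.9 kb with the insert). It is maintained in E. coli as a high-copy plasmid under ampicillin selection. The record lists a standard cloning strain for propagation and indicates that protein production is carried out in BL21 with IPTG induction. No feature table accompanies the entry, so the origin of replication and other backbone elements are not itemised, and the cloning method is recorded as unknown.

The payload is an approximately 2 kb human SYTL4 coding sequence encoding synaptotagmin-like protein 4-a (Slp4-a, also called granuphilin), carrying a single amino-acid substitution of valine 21 to alanine. The insert is expressed from the Tac promoter, a hybrid trp/lac promoter that is held off by Lac repressor and switched on by IPTG. It is fused in frame to an N-terminal glutathione S-transferase (GST) tag supplied by the backbone. The GST moiety allows the fusion protein to be captured on glutathione resin, which suits both purification of recombinant protein and pull-down style binding assays.

The record does not state the functional consequence of the V21A change. The associated publication concerns the role of synaptotagmin-like proteins in forming a single apical membrane domain in epithelial cells. The construct is therefore most plausibly a point-mutant counterpart for comparison with wild-type Slp4-a in biochemical interaction studies, although this purpose is not spelled out in the entry.
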