>Addgene plasmid #40064 | pGEX4T-1 hSlp4-a V21A | addgene partial sequence | sequence record 54467 | pGEX-5 5'-GGGCTGGCAAGCCACGTTTGGTG-3'
TCTGAGGAGGAAAAGGATTTGATTCTCAGTGCTCTACAGCGAGATGAAGAGGTCCGGAAAGCAGATGAGA
AAAGGATTAGGCGACTAAAGAATGAGTTACTGGAGATAAAAAGGAAAGGGGCCAAGAGGGGCAGCCAACA
CTACAGTGATCGGACCTGTGCCCGGTGCCAGGAGAGCCTGGGCCGTTTGAGTCCCAAAACCAATACTTGT
CGGGGTTGTAATCACCTGGTGTGTCGGGACTGCCGCATACAGGAAAGCAATGGTACCTGGAGGTGCAAGG
TGTGCGCCAAGGAAATAGAGTTGAAGAAAGCAACTGGGGACTGGTTTTATGACCAGAAAGTGAATCGCTT
TGCTTACCGCACAGGTAGTGAGATAATCAGGATGTCCCTGCGCCACAAACCTGCAGTGAGTAAAAGAGAG
ACAGTGGGACAGTCCCTCCTTCATCAGACACAGATGGGTGACATCTGGCCAGGAAGAAAGATCATTCAGG
AGCGGCAGAAGG
